>Addgene plasmid #158476 | pLEX307-TMPRSS11D-blast | addgene full sequence | sequence record 308144 | Addgene NGS Result
CTCGAGGCCTGCAGGTGCAAAGATGGATAAAGTTTTAAACAGAGAGGAATCTTTGCAGCTAATGGACCTT
CTAGGTCTTGAAAGGAGTGGGAATTGGCTCCGGTGCCCGTCAGTGGGCAGAGCGCACATCGCCCACAGTC
CCCGAGAAGTTGGGGGGAGGGGTCGGCAATTGAACCGGTGCCTAGAGAAGGTGGCGCGGGGTAAACTGGG
AAAGTGATGTCGTGTACTGGCTCCGCCTTTTTCCCGAGGGTGGGGGAGAACCGTATATAAGTGCAGTAGT
CGCCGTGAACGTTCTTTTTCGCAACGGGTTTGCCGCCAGAACACAGGTAAGTGCCGTGTGTGGTTCCCGC
GGGCCTGGCCTCTTTACGGGTTATGGCCCTTGCGTGCCTTGAATTACTTCCACCTGGCTGCAGTACGTGA
TTCTTGATCCCGAGCTTCGGGTTGGAAGTGGGTGGGAGAGTTCGAGGCCTTGCGCTTAAGGAGCCCCTTC
GCCTCGTGCTTGAGTTGAGGCCTGGCCTGGGCGCTGGGGCCGCCGCGTGCGAATCTGGTGGCACCTTCGC
GCCTGTCTCGCTGCTTTCGATAAGTCTCTAGCCATTTAAAATTTTTGATGACCTGCTGCGACGCTTTTTT
TCTGGCAAGATAGTCTTGTAAATGCGGGCCAAGATCTGCACACTGGTATTTCGGTTTTTGGGGCCGCGGG
CGGCGACGGGGCCCGTGCGTCCCAGCGCACATGTTCGGCGAGGCGGGGCCTGCGAGCGCGGCCACCGAGA
ATCGGACGGGGGTAGTCTCAAGCTGGCCGGCCTGCTCTGGTGCCTGGCCTCGCGCCGCCGTGTATCGCCC
CGCCCTGGGCGGCAAGGCTGGCCCGGTCGGCACCAGTTGCGTGAGCGGAAAGATGGCCGCTTCCCGGCCC
TGCTGCAGGGAGCTCAAAATGGAGGACGCGGCGCTCGGGAGAGCGGGCGGGTGAGTCACCCACACAAAGG
AAAAGGGCCTTTCCGTCCTCAGCCGTCGCTTCATGTGACTCCACGGAGTACCGGGCGCCGTCCAGGCACC
TCGATTAGTTCTCGAGCTTTTGGAGTACGTCGTCTTTAGGTTGGGGGGAGGGGTTTTATGCGATGGAGTT
TCCCCACACTGAGTGGGTGGAGACTGAAGTTAGGCCAGCTTGGCACTTGATGTAATTCTCCTTGGAATTT
GCCCTTTTTGAGTTTGGATCTTGGTTCATTCTCAAGCCTCAGACAGTGGTTCAAAGTTTTTTTCTTCCAT
TTCAGGTGTCGTGAGGCTAGCATCGATTGATCAACAAGTTTGTACAAAAAAGCAGGCTACAAAATGTATA
GGCCAGCACGTGTAACTTCGACTTCAAGATTTCTGAATCCATATGTAGTATGTTTCATTGTCGTCGCAGG
GGTAGTGATCCTGGCAGTCACCATAGCTCTACTTGTTTACTTTTTAGCTTTTGATCAAAAATCTTACTTT
TATAGGAGCAGTTTTCAACTCCTAAATGTTGAATATAATAGTCAGTTAAATTCACCAGCTACACAGGAAT
ACAGGACTTTGAGTGGAAGAATTGAATCTCTGATTACTAAAACATTCAAAGAATCAAATTTAAGAAATCA
GTTCATCAGAGCTCATGTTGCCAAACTGAGGCAAGATGGTAGTGGTGTGAGAGCGGATGTTGTCATGAAA
TTTCAATTCACTAGAAATAACAATGGAGCATCAATGAAAAGCAGAATTGAGTCTGTTTTACGACAAATGC
TGAATAACTCTGGAAACCTGGAAATAAACCCTTCAACTGAGATAACATCACTTACTGACCAGGCTGCAGC
AAATTGGCTTATTAATGAATGTGGGGCCGGTCCAGACCTAATAACATTGTCTGAGCAGAGAATCCTTGGA
GGCACTGAGGCTGAGGAGGGAAGCTGGCCGTGGCAAGTCAGTCTGCGGCTCAATAATGCCCACCACTGTG
GAGGCAGCCTGATCAATAACATGTGGATCCTGACAGCAGCTCACTGCTTCAGAAGCAACTCTAATCCTCG
TGACTGGATTGCCACGTCTGGTATTTCCACAACATTTCCTAAACTAAGAATGAGAGTAAGAAATATTTTA
ATTCATAACAATTATAAATCTGCAACTCATGAAAATGACATTGCACTTGTGAGACTTGAGAACAGTGTCA
CCTTTACCAAAGATATCCATAGTGTGTGTCTCCCAGCTGCTACCCAGAATATTCCACCTGGCTCTACTGC
TTATGTAACAGGATGGGGCGCTCAAGAATATGCTGGCCACACAGTTCCAGAGCTAAGGCAAGGACAGGTC
AGAATAATAAGTAATGATGTATGTAATGCACCACATAGTTATAATGGAGCCATCTTGTCTGGAATGCTGT
GTGCTGGAGTACCTCAAGGTGGAGTGGACGCATGTCAGGGTGACTCTGGTGGCCCACTAGTACAAGAAGA
CTCACGGCGGCTTTGGTTTATTGTGGGGATAGTAAGCTGGGGAGATCAGTGTGGCCTGCCGGATAAGCCA
GGAGTGTATACTCGAGTGACAGCCTACCTTGACTGGATTAGGCAACAAACTGGGATCTAGAACCCAGCTT
TCTTGTACAAAGTGGTTGATATCGGTAAGCCTATCCCTAACCCTCTCCTCGGTCTCGATTCTACGTAGTA
ATGAACTAGTACCGGTTAAGTCGACAATCAACGCGTTAAGTCGACAATCAACCTCTGGATTACAAAATTT
GTGAAAGATTGACTGGTATTCTTAACTATGTTGCTCCTTTTACGCTATGTGGATACGCTGCTTTAATGCC
TTTGTATCATGCTATTGCTTCCCGTATGGCTTTCATTTTCTCCTCCTTGTATAAATCCTGGTTGCTGTCT
CTTTATGAGGAGTTGTGGCCCGTTGTCAGGCAACGTGGCGTGGTGTGCACTGTGTTTGCTGACGCAACCC
CCACTGGTTGGGGCATTGCCACCACCTGTCAGCTCCTTTCCGGGACTTTCGCTTTCCCCCTCCCTATTGC
CACGGCGGAACTCATCGCCGCCTGCCTTGCCCGCTGCTGGACAGGGGCTCGGCTGTTGGGCACTGACAAT
TCCGTGGTGTTGTCGGGGAAATCATCGTCCTTTCCTTGGCTGCTCGCCTGTGTTGCCACCTGGATTCTGC
GCGGGACGTCCTTCTGCTACGTCCCTTCGGCCCTCAATCCAGCGGACCTTCCTTCCCGCGGCCTGCTGCC
GGCTCTGCGGCCTCTTCCGCGTCTTCGCCTTCGCCCTCAGACGAGTCGGATCTCCCTTTGGGCCGCCTCC
CCGCGTCGACTTTAAGACCAATGACTTACAAGGCAGCTGTAGATCTTAGCCACTTTTTAAAAGAAAAGGG
GGGACTGGAAGGGCTAATTCACTCCCAACGAAGACAAGATCTGCTTTTTGCTTGTACTGGGTCTCTCTGG
TTAGACCAGATCTGAGCCTGGGAGCTCTCTGGCTAACTAGGGAACCCACTGCTTAAGCCTCAATAAAGCT
TGCCTTGAGTGCTTCAAGTAGTGTGTGCCCGTCTGTTGTGTGACTCTGGTAACTAGAGATCCCTCAGACC
CTTTTAGTCAGTGTGGAAAATCTCTAGCAGTACGTATAGTAGTTCATGTCATCTTATTATTCAGTATTTA
TAACTTGCAAAGAAATGAATATCAGAGAGTGAGAGGAACTTGTTTATTGCAGCTTATAATGGTTACAAAT
AAAGCAATAGCATCACAAATTTCACAAATAAAGCATTTTTTTCACTGCATTCTAGTTGTGGTTTGTCCAA
ACTCATCAATGTATCTTATCATGTCTGGCTCTAGCTATCCCGCCCCTAACTCCGCCCATCCCGCCCCTAA
CTCCGCCCAGTTCCGCCCATTCTCCGCCCCATGGCTGACTAATTTTTTTTATTTATGCAGAGGCCGAGGC
CGCCTCGGCCTCTGAGCTATTCCAGAAGTAGTGAGGAGGCTTTTTTGGAGGCCTAGGGACGTACCCAATT
CGCCCTATAGTGAGTCGTATTACGCGCGCTCACTGGCCGTCGTTTTACAACGTCGTGACTGGGAAAACCC
TGGCGTTACCCAACTTAATCGCCTTGCAGCACATCCCCCTTTCGCCAGCTGGCGTAATAGCGAAGAGGCC
CGCACCGATCGCCCTTCCCAACAGTTGCGCAGCCTGAATGGCGAATGGG
[124 nt withheld, positions 4180-4303]
C
[91 nt withheld, positions 4305-4395]
A
[49 nt withheld, positions 4397-4445]
CCTTTGACGTTGGAGTCCACGTTCTTT
[37 nt withheld, positions 4473-4509]
ACCCTATCTCGGTCTATTCTTTTGATTTATAAGGGATTTTGCCGATTTCGGCCTATTGGTTAAAAAATGA
GCTGATTTAACAAAAATTTAACGCGAATTTTAACAAAATATTAACGCTTACAATTTAGGTGGCACTTTTC
GGGGAAATGTGCGCGGAACCCCTATTTGTTTATTTTTCTAAATACATTCAAATATGTATCCGCTCATGAG
ACAATAACCCTGATAAATGCTTCAATAATATTGAAAAAGGAAGAGTATGAGTATTCAACATTTCCGTGTC
GCCCTTATTCCCTTTTTTGCGGCATTTTGCCTTCCTGTTTTTGCTCACCCAGAAACGCTGGTGAAAGTAA
AAGATGCTGAAGATCAGTTGGGTGCACGAGTGGGTTACATCGAACTGGATCTCAACAGCGGTAAGATCCT
TGAGAGTTTTCGCCCCGAAGAACGTTTTCCAATGATGAGCACTTTTAAAGTTCTGCTATGTGGCGCGGTA
TTATCCCGTATTGACGCCGGGCAAGAGCAACTCGGTCGCCGCATACACTATTCTCAGAATGACTTGGTTG
AGTACTCACCAGTCACAGAAAAGCATCTTACGGATGGCATGACAGTAAGAGAATTATGCAGTGCTGCCAT
AACCATGAGTGATAACACTGCGGCCAACTTACTTCTGACAACGATCGGAGGACCGAAGGAGCTAACCGCT
TTTTTGCACAACATGGGGGATCATGTAACTCGCCTTGATCGTTGGGAACCGGAGCTGAATGAAGCCATAC
CAAACGACGAGCGTGACACCACGATGCCTGTAGCAATGGCAACAACGTTGCGCAAACTATTAACTGGCGA
ACTACTTACTCTAGCTTCCCGGCAACAATTAATAGACTGGATGGAGGCGGATAAAGTTGCAGGACCACTT
CTGCGCTCGGCCCTTCCGGCTGGCTGGTTTATTGCTGATAAATCTGGAGCCGGTGAGCGTGGGTCTCGCG
GTATCATTGCAGCACTGGGGCCAGATGGTAAGCCCTCCCGTATCGTAGTTATCTACACGACGGGGAGTCA
GGCAACTATGGATGAACGAAATAGACAGATCGCTGAGATAGGTGCCTCACTGATTAAGCATTGGTAACTG
TCAGACCAAGTTTACTCATATATACTTTAGATTGATTTAAAACTTCATTTTTAATTTAAAAGGATCTAGG
TGAAGATCCTTTTTGATAATCTCATGACCAAAATCCCTTAACGTGAGTTTTCGTTCCACTGAGCGTCAGA
CCCCGTAGAAAAGATCAAAGGATCTTCTTGAGATCCTTTTTTTCTGCGCGTAATCTGCTGCTTGCAAACA
AAAAAACCACCGCTACCAGCGGTGGTTTGTTTGCCGGATCAAGAGCTACCAACTCTTTTTCCGAAGGTAA
CTGGCTTCAGCAGAGCGCAGATACCAAATACTGTTCTTCTAGTGTAGCCGTAGTTAGGCCACCACTTCAA
GAACTCTGTAGCACCGCCTACATACCTCGCTCTGCTAATCCTGTTACCAGTGGCTGCTGCCAGTGGCGAT
AAGTCGTGTCTTACCGGGTTGGACTCAAGACGATAGTTACCGGATAAGGCGCAGCGGTCGGGCTGAACGG
GGGGTTCGTGCACACAGCCCAGCTTGGAGCGAACGACCTACACCGAACTGAGATACCTACAGCGTGAGCT
ATGAGAAAGCGCCACGCTTCCCGAAGGGAGAAAGGCGGACAGGTATCCGGTAAGCGGCAGGGTCGGAACA
GGAGAGCGCACGAGGGAGCTTCCAGGGGGAAACGCCTGGTATCTTTATAGTCCTGTCGGGTTTCGCCACC
TCTGACTTGAGCGTCGATTTTTGTGATGCTCGTCAGGGGGGCGGAGCCTATGGAAAAACGCCAGCAACGC
GGCCTTTTTACGGTTCCTGGCCTTTTGCTGGCCTTTTGCTCACATGTTCTTTCCTGCGTTATCCCCTGAT
TCTGTGGATAACCGTATTACCGCCTTTGAGTGAGCTGATACCGCTCGCCGCAGCCGAACGACCGAGCGCA
GCGAGTCAGTGAGCGAGGAAGCGGAAGAGCGCCCAATACGCAAACCGCCTCTCCCCGCGCGTTGGCCGAT
TCATTAATGCAGCTGGCACGACAGGTTTCCCGACTGGAAAGCGGGCAGTGAGCGCAACGCAATTAATGTG
AGTTAGCTCACTCATTAGGCACCCCAGGCTTTACACTTTATGCTTCCGGCTCGTATGTTGTGTGGAATTG
TGAGCGGATAACAATTTCACACAGGAAACAGCTATGACCATGATTACGCCAAGCGCGCAATTAACCCTCA
CTAAAGGGAACAAAAGCTGGAGCTGCAAGCTTAATGTAGTCTTATGCAATACTCTTGTAGTCTTGCAACA
TGGTAACGATGAGTTAGCAACATGCCTTACAAGGAGAGAAAAAGCACCGTGCATGCCGATTGGTGGAAGT
AAGGTGGTACGATCGTGCCTTATTAGGAAGGCAACAGACGGGTCTGACATGGATTGGACGAACCACTGAA
TTGCCGCATTGCAGAGATATTGTATTTAAGTGCCTAGCTCGATACATAAACGGGTCTCTCTGGTTAGACC
AGATCTGAGCCTGGGAGCTCTCTGGCTAACTAGGGAACCCACTGCTTAAGCCTCAATAAAGCTTGCCTTG
AGTGCTTCAAGTAGTGTGTGCCCGTCTGTTGTGTGACTCTGGTAACTAGAGATCCCTCAGACCCTTTTAG
TCAGTGTGGAAAATCTCTAGCAGTGGCGCCCGAACAGGGACTTGAAAGCGAAAGGGAAACCAGAGGAGCT
CTCTCGACGCAGGACTCGGCTTGCTGAAGCGCGCACGGCAAGAGGCGAGGGGCGGCGACTGGTGAGTACG
CCAAAAATTTTGACTAGCGGAGGCTAGAAGGAGAGAGATGGGTGCGAGAGCGTCAGTATTAAGCGGGGGA
GAATTAGATCGCGATGGGAAAAAATTCGGTTAAGGCCAGGGGGAAAGAAAAAATATAAATTAAAACATAT
AGTATGGGCAAGCAGGGAGCTAGAACGATTCGCAGTTAATCCTGGCCTGTTAGAAACATCAGAAGGCTGT
AGACAAATACTGGGACAGCTACAACCATCCCTTCAGACAGGATCAGAAGAACTTAGATCATTATATAATA
CAGTAGCAACCCTCTATTGTGTGCATCAAAGGATAGAGATAAAAGACACCAAGGAAGCTTTAGACAAGAT
AGAGGAAGAGCAAAACAAAAGTAAGACCACCGCACAGCAAGCGGCCGCTGATCTTCAGACCTGGAGGAGG
AGATATGAGGGACAATTGGAGAAGTGAATTATATAAATATAAAGTAGTAAAAATTGAACCATTAGGAGTA
GCACCCACCAAGGCAAAGAGAAGAGTGGTGCAGAGAGAAAAAAGAGCAGTGGGAATAGGAGCTTTGTTCC
TTGGGTTCTTGGGAGCAGCAGGAAGCACTATGGGCGCAGCGTCAATGACGCTGACGGTACAGGCCAGACA
ATTATTGTCTGGTATAGTGCAGCAGCAGAACAATTTGCTGAGGGCTATTGAGGCGCAACAGCATCTGTTG
CAACTCACAGTCTGGGGCATCAAGCAGCTCCAGGCAAGAATCCTGGCTGTGGAAAGATACCTAAAGGATC
AACAGCTCCTGGGGATTTGGGGTTGCTCTGGAAAACTCATTTGCACCACTGCTGTGCCTTGGAATGCTAG
TTGGAGTAATAAATCTCTGGAACAGATTTGGAATCACACGACCTGGATGGAGTGGGACAGAGAAATTAAC
AATTACACAAGCTTAATACACTCCTTAATTGAAGAATCGCAAAACCAGCAAGAAAAGAATGAACAAGAAT
TATTGGAATTAGATAAATGGGCAAGTTTGTGGAATTGGTTTAACATAACAAATTGGCTGTGGTATATAAA
ATTATTCATAATGATAGTAGGAGGCTTGGTAGGTTTAAGAATAGTTTTTGCTGTACTTTCTATAGTGAAT
AGAGTTAGGCAGGGATATTCACCATTATCGTTTCAGACCCACCTCCCAACCCCGAGGGGACCCATGCATT
GCATCTCAATTAGTCAGCAACCAGGTGTGGAAAGTCCCCAGGCTCCCCAGCAGGCAGAAGTATGCAAAGC
ATGCGTCTCAATTAGTCAGCAACCATAGTCCCGCCCCTAACTCCGCCCATCCCGCCCCTAACTCCGCCCA
GTTCCGCCCATTCTCCGCCCCATGGCTGACTAATTTTTTTTATTTATGCAGAGGCCGAGGCCGCCTCGGC
CTCTGAGCTATTCCAGAAGTAGTGAGGAGGCTTTTTTGGAGGCCTAGGCTTTTGCAAAAAGCTTTCTAGA
GGTACCGTGGCCACCATGGCCAAGCCTTTGTCTCAAGAAGAATCCACCCTCATTGAAAGAGCAACGGCTA
CAATCAACAGCATCCCCATCTCTGAAGACTACAGCGTCGCCAGCGCAGCTCTCTCTAGCGACGGCCGCAT
CTTCACTGGTGTCAATGTATATCATTTTACTGGGGGACCTTGTGCAGAACTCGTGGTGCTGGGCACTGCT
GCTGCTGCGGCAGCTGGCAACCTGACTTGTATCGTCGCGATCGGAAATGAGAACAGGGGCATCTTGAGCC
CCTGCGGACGGTGCCGACAGGTGCTTCTCGATCTGCATCCTGGGATCAAAGCCATAGTGAAGGACAGTGA
TGGACAGCCGACGGCAGTTGGGATTCGTGAATTGCTGCCCTCTGGTTATGTGTGGGAGGGCTAAGTTAAC
GAATTCTAGATCTTGAGACAAATGGCAGTATTCATCCACAATTTTAAAAGAAAAGGGGGGATTGGGGGGT
ACAGTGCAGGGGAAAGAATAGTAGACATAATAGCAACAGACATACAAACTAAAGAATTACAAAAACAAAT
TACAAAAATTCAAAATTTTCGGGTTTATTACAGGGACAGCAGAGATCCACTTTGGCGCCGG
Features (pLannotate 1.2.2; 33 found; start..end, strand, type, name):
     23..89      +  CDS            small t antigen (fragment): SV40 (simian virus 40) small t antigen
     96..1274    +  promoter       EF-1α promoter: strong constitutive promoter for human elongation factor EF-1α
   1294..1318    +  protein_bind   attB1: mutant version of attB; recombination site for the Gateway® BP reaction BP Clonase™
   1324..2577    +  CDS            TMPRSS11D: TM11D_HUMAN - Also known as HAT. Experimental evidence at protein level: Swiss-Prot protein existence level 1. May play some biological role in the host defense system on the mucous membrane independently of or in cooperation with other substances in airway mucous or bronchial secretions. Plays a role in the proteolytic processing of ACE2. Proteolytically cleaves and activates the human coronavirus 229E (HCoV-229E) spike glycoprotein which facilitate virus-cell membrane fusions; spike proteins are synthesized and maintained in precursor intermediate folding states and proteolysis permits the r
   2582..2606    -  protein_bind   attB2: mutant version of attB; recombination site for the Gateway® BP reaction BP Clonase™
   2614..2655    +  CDS            V5 tag: epitope tag from simian virus 5
   2706..3294    +  misc_feature   WPRE: woodchuck hepatitis virus posttranscriptional regulatory element
   3345..3364    +  misc_feature   cPPT/CTS (fragment): central polypurine tract and central termination sequence of HIV-1
   3366..3599    +  LTR            3' LTR (ΔU3): self-inactivating 3' long terminal repeat (LTR) from HIV-1
   3677..3798    +  polyA_signal   SV40 poly(A) signal: SV40 polyadenylation signal
   3838..3973    +  rep_origin     SV40 ori: SV40 origin of replication
   3994..4012    -  promoter       T7 promoter: promoter for bacteriophage T7 RNA polymerase
   4020..4175    +  CDS            lacZα (fragment): LacZα fragment of β-galactosidase; lacZ fragment
   4180..4608    +  rep_origin     f1 ori (sequence partly withheld): f1 bacteriophage origin of replication; arrow indicates direction of (+) strand synthesis
   4661..4765    +  promoter       AmpR promoter: bla
   4766..5626    +  CDS            AmpR: β-lactamase; bla; confers resistance to ampicillin, carbenicillin, and related antibiotics
   5797..6385    +  rep_origin     ori: high-copy-number ColE1/pMB1/pBR322/pUC origin of replication
   6568..6660    +  CDS            lacI (fragment): lac repressor; lacI; The lac repressor binds to the lac operator to inhibit transcription in E. coli. This inhibition can be relieved by adding lactose or isopropyl-β-D-thiogalactopyranoside (IPTG).
   6673..6694    +  protein_bind   CAP binding site: CAP binding activates transcription in the presence of cAMP. E. coli catabolite activator protein
   6709..6739    +  promoter       lac promoter: promoter for the E. coli lac operon
   6747..6763    +  protein_bind   lac operator: The lac repressor binds to the lac operator to inhibit transcription in E. coli. This inhibition can be relieved by adding lactose or isopropyl-β-D-thiogalactopyranoside (IPTG). lac repressor encoded by lacI
   6808..6826    +  promoter       T3 promoter: promoter for bacteriophage T3 RNA polymerase
   6854..7080    +  promoter       RSV promoter: Rous sarcoma virus enhancer/promoter
   7081..7261    +  LTR            5' LTR (truncated): truncated 5' long terminal repeat (LTR) from HIV-1
   7308..7433    +  misc_feature   HIV-1 Ψ: packaging signal of human immunodeficiency virus type 1
   7417..7780    +  CDS            HIV-1 gag (fragment): gag protein from human immunodeficiency virus 1; gag
   7926..8159    +  misc_feature   RRE: The Rev response element (RRE) of HIV-1 allows for Rev-dependent mRNA export from the nucleus to the cytoplasm.
   8536..8562    +  CDS            Rev (fragment): human immunodeficiency virus 1 (HIV-1) Rev protein; rev; enhances nuclear export of unspliced and incompletely spliced viral mRNAs
   8569..8592    +  promoter       SV40 promoter (fragment): SV40 early promoter
   8593..8664    +  promoter       SV40 promoter (fragment): SV40 enhancer and early promoter
   8688..8823    +  rep_origin     SV40 ori: SV40 origin of replication
   8865..9263    +  CDS            BSD: blasticidin S deaminase; Aspergillus terreus BSD; confers resistance to blasticidin
   9311..9428    +  misc_feature   cPPT/CTS: central polypurine tract and central termination sequence of HIV-1
