[The description below was written by a language model from this plasmid's Addgene catalogue record and pLannotate feature annotations shown in this document.]
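Description:
pLEX307-TMPRSS11D-blast is a third-generation-style, self-inactivating HIV-1 lentiviral transfer vector built on the pLEX307 backbone for constitutive expression of human TMPRSS11D (also known as HAT, human airway trypsin-like protease) in mammalian cells. It is propagated in E. coli through a high-copy ColE1/pUC-type origin with ampicillin resistance (AmpR), and the backbone also carries an f1 origin and residual lac and T7/T3 promoter elements. The viral genome is transcribed from an RSV promoter fused to a truncated 5' LTR, followed by the Ψ packaging signal with a gag fragment, the RRE for Rev-dependent nuclear export, and a cPPT/CTS. It ends in a ΔU3 3' LTR that inactivates LTR promoter activity after integration, with an SV40 poly(A) signal downstream.

Within the provirus there are two expression units. An SV40 early promoter/origin drives blasticidin S deaminase (BSD), allowing blasticidin selection of transduced cells. The EF-1α promoter drives the TMPRSS11D coding sequence, which was introduced by Gateway cloning and is flanked by attB1 and attB2 sites. A V5 epitope tag lies just downstream of attB2, but the record does not state whether the insert is read through in frame to the tag. A WPRE follows to enhance transcript expression.

The annotation notes that this serine protease processes ACE2 and activates coronavirus spike glycoproteins, so the construct suits making stable TMPRSS11D-expressing lines for viral entry studies, although the record states only constitutive lentiviral expression as its purpose. The depositors caution that the backbone can recombine, typically between the LTRs and occasionally between the Gateway sites, so plasmid integrity should be verified.
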