Addgene plasmid #158476: pLEX307-TMPRSS11D-blast
Purpose: Constitutive lentiviral expression of human TMPRSS11D.
Depositing lab: Alejandro Chavez & Sho Iketani. Depositing organization: Columbia University.
Backbone
  Vector backbone: pLEX307
  Vector type: Mammalian Expression, Lentiviral
  Selectable markers: Blasticidin
Growth in bacteria
  Bacterial resistance: Ampicillin, 100 μg/mL
  Growth temperature: 30°C
  Growth strain: NEB Stable
  Copy number: High Copy
Gene/Insert
  Gene/Insert name: TMPRSS11D
  Species: H. sapiens (human)
  Entrez Gene: TMPRSS11D (a.k.a. ASP, HAT)
  Cloning method: Gateway Cloning
  Sequencing primers: 5′ EF1a-F; 3′ WPRE-R
Terms and licenses: Academic/Nonprofit Terms; Industry Terms: Not Available to Industry
Depositor comments: The authors have noticed that recombination within the pLEX307 backbone can occur. All users are advised to sequence the vectors and restriction digest them and run them on a gel to ensure they show the expected full length insert and plasmid size. In cases where recombination has occurred, it is typically between the viral LTR elements in the vector, although recombination between the gateway cloning sites has also been observed.
How to cite: pLEX307-TMPRSS11D-blast was a gift from Alejandro Chavez & Sho Iketani (Addgene plasmid # 158476 ; http://n2t.net/addgene:158476 ; RRID:Addgene_158476)
